>Addgene plasmid #77016 | NRBP1 gRNA (BRDN0001145376) | addgene full sequence | sequence record 186952 | Addgene Assembled Sequence
CCCGGGTGCAAAGATGGATAAAGTTTTAAACAGAGAGGAATCTTTGCAGCTAATGGACCTTCTAGGTCTT
GAAAGGAGTGGGAATTGGCTCCGGTGCCCGTCAGTGGGCAGAGCGCACATCGCCCACAGTCCCCGAGAAG
TTGGGGGGAGGGGTCGGCAATTGATCCGGTGCCTAGAGAAGGTGGCGCGGGGTAAACTGGGAAAGTGATG
TCGTGTACTGGCTCCGCCTTTTTCCCGAGGGTGGGGGAGAACCGTATATAAGTGCAGTAGTCGCCGTGAA
CGTTCTTTTTCGCAACGGGTTTGCCGCCAGAACACAGGTAAGTGCCGTGTGTGGTTCCCGCGGGCCTGGC
CTCTTTACGGGTTATGGCCCTTGCGTGCCTTGAATTACTTCCACCTGGCTGCAGTACGTGATTCTTGATC
CCGAGCTTCGGGTTGGAAGTGGGTGGGAGAGTTCGAGGCCTTGCGCTTAAGGAGCCCCTTCGCCTCGTGC
TTGAGTTGAGGCCTGGCCTGGGCGCTGGGGCCGCCGCGTGCGAATCTGGTGGCACCTTCGCGCCTGTCTC
GCTGCTTTCGATAAGTCTCTAGCCATTTAAAATTTTTGATGACCTGCTGCGACGCTTTTTTTCTGGCAAG
ATAGTCTTGTAAATGCGGGCCAAGATCTGCACACTGGTATTTCGGTTTTTGGGGCCGCGGGCGGCGACGG
GGCCCGTGCGTCCCAGCGCACATGTTCGGCGAGGCGGGGCCTGCGAGCGCGGCCACCGAGAATCGGACGG
GGGTAGTCTCAAGCTGGCCGGCCTGCTCTGGTGCCTGGCCTCGCGCCGCCGTGTATCGCCCCGCCCTGGG
CGGCAAGGCTGGCCCGGTCGGCACCAGTTGCGTGAGCGGAAAGATGGCCGCTTCCCGGCCCTGCTGCAGG
GAGCTCAAAATGGAGGACGCGGCGCTCGGGAGAGCGGGCGGGTGAGTCACCCACACAAAGGAAAAGGGCC
TTTCCGTCCTCAGCCGTCGCTTCATGTGACTCCACGGAGTACCGGGCGCCGTCCAGGCACCTCGATTAGT
TCTCGAGCTTTTGGAGTACGTCGTCTTTAGGTTGGGGGGAGGGGTTTTATGCGATGGAGTTTCCCCACAC
TGAGTGGGTGGAGACTGAAGTTAGGCCAGCTTGGCACTTGATGTAATTCTCCTTGGAATTTGCCCTTTTT
GAGTTTGGATCTTGGTTCATTCTCAAGCCTCAGACAGTGGTTCAAAGTTTTTTTCTTCCATTTCAGGTGT
CGTGACGTACGGCCACCATGACCGAGTACAAGCCCACGGTGCGCCTCGCCACCCGCGACGACGTCCCCAG
GGCCGTACGCACCCTCGCCGCCGCGTTCGCCGACTACCCCGCCACGCGCCACACCGTCGATCCGGACCGC
CACATCGAGCGGGTCACCGAGCTGCAAGAACTCTTCCTCACGCGCGTCGGGCTCGACATCGGCAAGGTGT
GGGTCGCGGACGACGGCGCCGCCGTGGCGGTCTGGACCACGCCGGAGAGCGTCGAAGCGGGGGCGGTGTT
CGCCGAGATCGGCCCGCGCATGGCCGAGTTGAGCGGTTCCCGGCTGGCCGCGCAGCAACAGATGGAAGGC
CTCCTGGCGCCGCACCGGCCCAAGGAGCCCGCGTGGTTCCTGGCCACCGTCGGAGTCTCGCCCGACCACC
AGGGCAAGGGTCTGGGCAGCGCCGTCGTGCTCCCCGGAGTGGAGGCGGCCGAGCGCGCCGGGGTGCCCGC
CTTCCTGGAGACCTCCGCGCCCCGCAACCTCCCCTTCTACGAGCGGCTCGGCTTCACCGTCACCGCCGAC
GTCGAGGTGCCCGAAGGACCGCGCACCTGGTGCATGACCCGCAAGCCCGGTGCCTGAACGCGTTAAGTCG
ACAATCAACCTCTGGATTACAAAATTTGTGAAAGATTGACTGGTATTCTTAACTATGTTGCTCCTTTTAC
GCTATGTGGATACGCTGCTTTAATGCCTTTGTATCATGCTATTGCTTCCCGTATGGCTTTCATTTTCTCC
TCCTTGTATAAATCCTGGTTGCTGTCTCTTTATGAGGAGTTGTGGCCCGTTGTCAGGCAACGTGGCGTGG
TGTGCACTGTGTTTGCTGACGCAACCCCCACTGGTTGGGGCATTGCCACCACCTGTCAGCTCCTTTCCGG
GACTTTCGCTTTCCCCCTCCCTATTGCCACGGCGGAACTCATCGCCGCCTGCCTTGCCCGCTGCTGGACA
GGGGCTCGGCTGTTGGGCACTGACAATTCCGTGGTGTTGTCGGGGAAATCATCGTCCTTTCCTTGGCTGC
TCGCCTGTGTTGCCACCTGGATTCTGCGCGGGACGTCCTTCTGCTACGTCCCTTCGGCCCTCAATCCAGC
GGACCTTCCTTCCCGCGGCCTGCTGCCGGCTCTGCGGCCTCTTCCGCGTCTTCGCCTTCGCCCTCAGACG
AGTCGGATCTCCCTTTGGGCCGCCTCCCCGCGTCGACTTTAAGACCAATGACTTACAAGGCAGCTGTAGA
TCTTAGCCACTTTTTAAAAGAAAAGGGGGGACTGGAAGGGCTAATTCACTCCCAACGAAGACAAGATCTG
CTTTTTGCTTGTACTGGGTCTCTCTGGTTAGACCAGATCTGAGCCTGGGAGCTCTCTGGCTAACTAGGGA
ACCCACTGCTTAAGCCTCAATAAAGCTTGCCTTGAGTGCTTCAAGTAGTGTGTGCCCGTCTGTTGTGTGA
CTCTGGTAACTAGAGATCCCTCAGACCCTTTTAGTCAGTGTGGAAAATCTCTAGCAGTACGTATAGTAGT
TCATGTCATCTTATTATTCAGTATTTATAACTTGCAAAGAAATGAATATCAGAGAGTGAGAGGAACTTGT
TTATTGCAGCTTATAATGGTTACAAATAAAGCAATAGCATCACAAATTTCACAAATAAAGCATTTTTTTC
ACTGCATTCTAGTTGTGGTTTGTCCAAACTCATCAATGTATCTTATCATGTCTGGCTCTAGCTATCCCGC
CCCTAACTCCGCCCATCCCGCCCCTAACTCCGCCCAGTTCCGCCCATTCTCCGCCCCATGGCTGACTAAT
TTTTTTTATTTATGCAGAGGCCGAGGCCGCCTCGGCCTCTGAGCTATTCCAGAAGTAGTGAGGAGGCTTT
TTTGGAGGCCTAGGGACGTACCCAATTCGCCCTATAGTGAGTCGTATTACGCGCGCTCACTGGCCGTCGT
TTTACAACGTCGTGACTGGGAAAACCCTGGCGTTACCCAACTTAATCGCCTTGCAGCACATCCCCCTTTC
GCCAGCTGGCGTAATAGCGAAGAGGCCCGCACCGATCGCCCTTCCCAACAGTTGCGCAGCCTGAATGGCG
AATGGG
[124 nt withheld, positions 3367-3490]
C
[91 nt withheld, positions 3492-3582]
A
[49 nt withheld, positions 3584-3632]
CCTTTGACGTTGGAGTCCACGTTCTTT
[37 nt withheld, positions 3660-3696]
ACCCTATCTCGGTCTATTCTTTTGATTTATAAGGGATTTTGCCGATTTCGGCCTATTGGTTAAAAAATGA
GCTGATTTAACAAAAATTTAACGCGAATTTTAACAAAATATTAACGCTTACAATTTAGGTGGCACTTTTC
GGGGAAATGTGCGCGGAACCCCTATTTGTTTATTTTTCTAAATACATTCAAATATGTATCCGCTCATGAG
ACAATAACCCTGATAAATGCTTCAATAATATTGAAAAAGGAAGAGTATGAGTATTCAACATTTCCGTGTC
GCCCTTATTCCCTTTTTTGCGGCATTTTGCCTTCCTGTTTTTGCTCACCCAGAAACGCTGGTGAAAGTAA
AAGATGCTGAAGATCAGTTGGGTGCACGAGTGGGTTACATCGAACTGGATCTCAACAGCGGTAAGATCCT
TGAGAGTTTTCGCCCCGAAGAACGTTTTCCAATGATGAGCACTTTTAAAGTTCTGCTATGTGGCGCGGTA
TTATCCCGTATTGACGCCGGGCAAGAGCAACTCGGTCGCCGCATACACTATTCTCAGAATGACTTGGTTG
AGTACTCACCAGTCACAGAAAAGCATCTTACGGATGGCATGACAGTAAGAGAATTATGCAGTGCTGCCAT
AACCATGAGTGATAACACTGCGGCCAACTTACTTCTGACAACGATCGGAGGACCGAAGGAGCTAACCGCT
TTTTTGCACAACATGGGGGATCATGTAACTCGCCTTGATCGTTGGGAACCGGAGCTGAATGAAGCCATAC
CAAACGACGAGCGTGACACCACGATGCCTGTAGCAATGGCAACAACGTTGCGCAAACTATTAACTGGCGA
ACTACTTACTCTAGCTTCCCGGCAACAATTAATAGACTGGATGGAGGCGGATAAAGTTGCAGGACCACTT
CTGCGCTCGGCCCTTCCGGCTGGCTGGTTTATTGCTGATAAATCTGGAGCCGGTGAGCGTGGGTCTCGCG
GTATCATTGCAGCACTGGGGCCAGATGGTAAGCCCTCCCGTATCGTAGTTATCTACACGACGGGGAGTCA
GGCAACTATGGATGAACGAAATAGACAGATCGCTGAGATAGGTGCCTCACTGATTAAGCATTGGTAACTG
TCAGACCAAGTTTACTCATATATACTTTAGATTGATTTAAAACTTCATTTTTAATTTAAAAGGATCTAGG
TGAAGATCCTTTTTGATAATCTCATGACCAAAATCCCTTAACGTGAGTTTTCGTTCCACTGAGCGTCAGA
CCCCGTAGAAAAGATCAAAGGATCTTCTTGAGATCCTTTTTTTCTGCGCGTAATCTGCTGCTTGCAAACA
AAAAAACCACCGCTACCAGCGGTGGTTTGTTTGCCGGATCAAGAGCTACCAACTCTTTTTCCGAAGGTAA
CTGGCTTCAGCAGAGCGCAGATACCAAATACTGTTCTTCTAGTGTAGCCGTAGTTAGGCCACCACTTCAA
GAACTCTGTAGCACCGCCTACATACCTCGCTCTGCTAATCCTGTTACCAGTGGCTGCTGCCAGTGGCGAT
AAGTCGTGTCTTACCGGGTTGGACTCAAGACGATAGTTACCGGATAAGGCGCAGCGGTCGGGCTGAACGG
GGGGTTCGTGCACACAGCCCAGCTTGGAGCGAACGACCTACACCGAACTGAGATACCTACAGCGTGAGCT
ATGAGAAAGCGCCACGCTTCCCGAAGGGAGAAAGGCGGACAGGTATCCGGTAAGCGGCAGGGTCGGAACA
GGAGAGCGCACGAGGGAGCTTCCAGGGGGAAACGCCTGGTATCTTTATAGTCCTGTCGGGTTTCGCCACC
TCTGACTTGAGCGTCGATTTTTGTGATGCTCGTCAGGGGGGCGGAGCCTATGGAAAAACGCCAGCAACGC
GGCCTTTTTACGGTTCCTGGCCTTTTGCTGGCCTTTTGCTCACATGTTCTTTCCTGCGTTATCCCCTGAT
TCTGTGGATAACCGTATTACCGCCTTTGAGTGAGCTGATACCGCTCGCCGCAGCCGAACGACCGAGCGCA
GCGAGTCAGTGAGCGAGGAAGCGGAAGAGCGCCCAATACGCAAACCGCCTCTCCCCGCGCGTTGGCCGAT
TCATTAATGCAGCTGGCACGACAGGTTTCCCGACTGGAAAGCGGGCAGTGAGCGCAACGCAATTAATGTG
AGTTAGCTCACTCATTAGGCACCCCAGGCTTTACACTTTATGCTTCCGGCTCGTATGTTGTGTGGAATTG
TGAGCGGATAACAATTTCACACAGGAAACAGCTATGACCATGATTACGCCAAGCGCGCAATTAACCCTCA
CTAAAGGGAACAAAAGCTGGAGCTGCAAGCTTAATGTAGTCTTATGCAATACTCTTGTAGTCTTGCAACA
TGGTAACGATGAGTTAGCAACATGCCTTACAAGGAGAGAAAAAGCACCGTGCATGCCGATTGGTGGAAGT
AAGGTGGTACGATCGTGCCTTATTAGGAAGGCAACAGACGGGTCTGACATGGATTGGACGAACCACTGAA
TTGCCGCATTGCAGAGATATTGTATTTAAGTGCCTAGCTCGATACATAAACGGGTCTCTCTGGTTAGACC
AGATCTGAGCCTGGGAGCTCTCTGGCTAACTAGGGAACCCACTGCTTAAGCCTCAATAAAGCTTGCCTTG
AGTGCTTCAAGTAGTGTGTGCCCGTCTGTTGTGTGACTCTGGTAACTAGAGATCCCTCAGACCCTTTTAG
TCAGTGTGGAAAATCTCTAGCAGTGGCGCCCGAACAGGGACTTGAAAGCGAAAGGGAAACCAGAGGAGCT
CTCTCGACGCAGGACTCGGCTTGCTGAAGCGCGCACGGCAAGAGGCGAGGGGCGGCGACTGGTGAGTACG
CCAAAAATTTTGACTAGCGGAGGCTAGAAGGAGAGAGATGGGTGCGAGAGCGTCAGTATTAAGCGGGGGA
GAATTAGATCGCGATGGGAAAAAATTCGGTTAAGGCCAGGGGGAAAGAAAAAATATAAATTAAAACATAT
AGTATGGGCAAGCAGGGAGCTAGAACGATTCGCAGTTAATCCTGGCCTGTTAGAAACATCAGAAGGCTGT
AGACAAATACTGGGACAGCTACAACCATCCCTTCAGACAGGATCAGAAGAACTTAGATCATTATATAATA
CAGTAGCAACCCTCTATTGTGTGCATCAAAGGATAGAGATAAAAGACACCAAGGAAGCTTTAGACAAGAT
AGAGGAAGAGCAAAACAAAAGTAAGACCACCGCACAGCAAGCGGCCGCTGATCTTCAGACCTGGAGGAGG
AGATATGAGGGACAATTGGAGAAGTGAATTATATAAATATAAAGTAGTAAAAATTGAACCATTAGGAGTA
GCACCCACCAAGGCAAAGAGAAGAGTGGTGCAGAGAGAAAAAAGAGCAGTGGGAATAGGAGCTTTGTTCC
TTGGGTTCTTGGGAGCAGCAGGAAGCACTATGGGCGCAGCGTCAATGACGCTGACGGTACAGGCCAGACA
ATTATTGTCTGGTATAGTGCAGCAGCAGAACAATTTGCTGAGGGCTATTGAGGCGCAACAGCATCTGTTG
CAACTCACAGTCTGGGGCATCAAGCAGCTCCAGGCAAGAATCCTGGCTGTGGAAAGATACCTAAAGGATC
AACAGCTCCTGGGGATTTGGGGTTGCTCTGGAAAACTCATTTGCACCACTGCTGTGCCTTGGAATGCTAG
TTGGAGTAATAAATCTCTGGAACAGATTTGGAATCACACGACCTGGATGGAGTGGGACAGAGAAATTAAC
AATTACACAAGCTTAATACACTCCTTAATTGAAGAATCGCAAAACCAGCAAGAAAAGAATGAACAAGAAT
TATTGGAATTAGATAAATGGGCAAGTTTGTGGAATTGGTTTAACATAACAAATTGGCTGTGGTATATAAA
ATTATTCATAATGATAGTAGGAGGCTTGGTAGGTTTAAGAATAGTTTTTGCTGTACTTTCTATAGTGAAT
AGAGTTAGGCAGGGATATTCACCATTATCGTTTCAGACCCACCTCCCAACCCCGAGGGGACCCAGAGAGG
GCCTATTTCCCATGATTCCTTCATATTTGCATATACGATACAAGGCTGTTAGAGAGATAATTAGAATTAA
TTTGACTGTAAACACAAAGATATTAGTACAAAATACGTGACGTAGAAAGTAATAATTTCTTGGGTAGTTT
GCAGTTTTAAAATTATGTTTTAAAATGGACTATCATATGCTTACCGTAACTTGAAAGTATTTCGATTTCT
TGGCTTTATATATCTTGTGGAAAGGACGAAACACCGTCTGTGATAAAAATGACCTGGTTTTAGAGCTAGA
AATAGCAAGTTAAAATAAGGCTAGTCCGTTATCAACTTGAAAAAGTGGCACCGAGTCGGTGCTTTTTTAA
GCTTGGCGTAACTAGATCTTGAGACAAATGGCAGTATTCATCCACAATTTTAAAAGAAAAGGGGGGATTG
GGGGGTACAGTGCAGGGGAAAGAATAGTAGACATAATAGCAACAGACATACAAACTAAAGAATTACAAAA
ACAAATTACAAAAATTCAAAATTTTCGGGTTTATTACAGGGACAGCAGAGATCCACTTTGGCGCCGGCTC
GAGGGGG
Features (pLannotate 1.2.2; 29 found; start..end, strand, type, name):
     14..80      +  CDS            small t antigen (fragment): SV40 (simian virus 40) small t antigen
    106..317     +  promoter       EF-1α core promoter: core promoter for human elongation factor EF-1α
    318..1256    +  intron         EF-1α intron A: intron upstream of the start codon of human EF-1α
   1278..1877    +  CDS            PuroR (fragment): puromycin N-acetyltransferase; pac from Streptomyces; confers resistance to puromycin
   1893..2481    +  misc_feature   WPRE: woodchuck hepatitis virus posttranscriptional regulatory element
   2532..2551    +  misc_feature   cPPT/CTS (fragment): central polypurine tract and central termination sequence of HIV-1
   2553..2786    +  LTR            3' LTR (ΔU3): self-inactivating 3' long terminal repeat (LTR) from HIV-1
   2864..2985    +  polyA_signal   SV40 poly(A) signal: SV40 polyadenylation signal
   3025..3160    +  rep_origin     SV40 ori: SV40 origin of replication
   3181..3199    -  promoter       T7 promoter: promoter for bacteriophage T7 RNA polymerase
   3207..3362    +  CDS            lacZα (fragment): LacZα fragment of β-galactosidase; lacZ fragment
   3367..3795    +  rep_origin     f1 ori (sequence partly withheld): f1 bacteriophage origin of replication; arrow indicates direction of (+) strand synthesis
   3848..3952    +  promoter       AmpR promoter: bla
   3953..4813    +  CDS            AmpR: β-lactamase; bla; confers resistance to ampicillin, carbenicillin, and related antibiotics
   4984..5572    +  rep_origin     ori: high-copy-number ColE1/pMB1/pBR322/pUC origin of replication
   5755..5847    +  CDS            lacI (fragment): lac repressor; lacI; The lac repressor binds to the lac operator to inhibit transcription in E. coli. This inhibition can be relieved by adding lactose or isopropyl-β-D-thiogalactopyranoside (IPTG).
   5860..5881    +  protein_bind   CAP binding site: CAP binding activates transcription in the presence of cAMP. E. coli catabolite activator protein
   5896..5926    +  promoter       lac promoter: promoter for the E. coli lac operon
   5934..5950    +  protein_bind   lac operator: The lac repressor binds to the lac operator to inhibit transcription in E. coli. This inhibition can be relieved by adding lactose or isopropyl-β-D-thiogalactopyranoside (IPTG). lac repressor encoded by lacI
   5995..6013    +  promoter       T3 promoter: promoter for bacteriophage T3 RNA polymerase
   6041..6267    +  promoter       RSV promoter: Rous sarcoma virus enhancer/promoter
   6268..6448    +  LTR            5' LTR (truncated): truncated 5' long terminal repeat (LTR) from HIV-1
   6495..6620    +  misc_feature   HIV-1 Ψ: packaging signal of human immunodeficiency virus type 1
   6604..6967    +  CDS            HIV-1 gag (fragment): gag protein from human immunodeficiency virus 1; gag
   7113..7346    +  misc_feature   RRE: The Rev response element (RRE) of HIV-1 allows for Rev-dependent mRNA export from the nucleus to the cytoplasm.
   7723..7749    +  CDS            Rev (fragment): human immunodeficiency virus 1 (HIV-1) Rev protein; rev; enhances nuclear export of unspliced and incompletely spliced viral mRNAs
   7753..7993    +  promoter       U6 promoter: RNA polymerase III promoter for human U6 snRNA
   8023..8098    +  misc_RNA       gRNA scaffold: guide RNA scaffold for the Streptococcus pyogenes CRISPR/Cas9 system
   8154..8271    +  misc_feature   cPPT/CTS: central polypurine tract and central termination sequence of HIV-1
