[The description below was written by a language model from this plasmid's Addgene catalogue record and pLannotate feature annotations shown in this document.]
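Description:
NRBP1 gRNA (BRDN0001145376) is a third-generation lentiviral CRISPR guide plasmid built on the lentiGuide-Puro backbone and designed to target the human NRBP1 gene (reference transcript NM_013392.2). It is one of the individual clones corresponding to a human kinome guide library. The assembled sequence is 8,323 nt. In bacteria it is maintained through a high-copy ColE1/pUC-type origin with ampicillin selection from β-lactamase. The backbone also carries an f1 origin, an SV40 origin and poly(A) signal, and leftover lac, T7 and T3 cloning-vector elements.

The lentiviral transfer cassette begins with an RSV promoter fused to a truncated HIV-1 5' LTR, which makes genomic RNA production Tat-independent. This is followed by the Ψ packaging signal with a partial gag region, the Rev response element for Rev-dependent nuclear export, and a cPPT/CTS. It ends in a ΔU3 self-inactivating 3' LTR. Within this unit, a human U6 RNA polymerase III promoter drives the NRBP1-specific spacer, which is joined to the Streptococcus pyogenes Cas9 guide RNA scaffold. Downstream, the EF-1α core promoter with its intron A expresses puromycin N-acetyltransferase, and a WPRE enhances transcript expression, so transduced mammalian cells can be selected with puromycin.

The plasmid does not encode Cas9. According to the depositor, it should be paired with a separate Cas9 lentiviral vector such as lentiCas9-Blast, or used in cells that already express Cas9. It is typically used for Cas9-mediated disruption of NRBP1 in human cells after viral packaging and transduction.
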