Addgene plasmid #77016: NRBP1 gRNA (BRDN0001145376)
Purpose: 3rd generation lentiviral gRNA plasmid targeting human NRBP1
Depositing lab: John Doench & David Root. Depositing organization: Broad Institute. Publication: Optimized sgRNA design to maximize activity and minimize off-target effects of CRISPR-Cas9. Doench JG, Fusi N, Sullender M, Hegde M, Vaimberg EW, Donovan KF, Smith I, Tothova Z, Wilen C, Orchard R, Virgin HW, Listgarten J, Root DE. Nat Biotechnol. 2016 Jan 18. doi: 10.1038/nbt.3437. PubMed 26780180.
Backbone
  Vector backbone: lentiGuide-Puro
  Backbone manufacturer: Zhang Lab (Addgene plasmid # 52963)
  Vector type: Mammalian Expression, Lentiviral, CRISPR
  Selectable markers: Puromycin
Growth in bacteria
  Bacterial resistance: Ampicillin, 100 μg/mL
  Growth temperature: 37°C
  Growth strain: DH5alpha
  Copy number: High Copy
Gene/Insert
  Gene/Insert name: NRBP1 (alt names: NRBP1; NM_013392.2)
  gRNA/shRNA sequence: TCTGTGATAAAAATGACCTG
  Species: H. sapiens (human)
  Entrez Gene: NRBP1 (a.k.a. BCON3, MADM, MUDPNP, NRBP)
  Promoter: hU6
  Cloning method: Unknown
  Sequencing primers: 5′ U6-F; 3′ pS2-R
Terms and licenses: Academic/Nonprofit Terms; Industry Terms: Not Available to Industry
Depositor comments: The gRNA was designed to target the following Genbank reference sequence(s): NM_013392.2. Note that this plasmid does NOT contain Cas9. It should be used in conjunction with lentiCas9-Blast (Addgene #52962) or otherwise with cell lines already expressing Cas9. Browse the full kinome gRNA library at http://www.addgene.org/pooled-library/broadgpp-human-kinome/ or visit http://www.broadinstitute.org/rnai/public/ for detailed protocols and information.
How to cite: NRBP1 gRNA (BRDN0001145376) was a gift from John Doench & David Root (Addgene plasmid # 77016 ; http://n2t.net/addgene:77016 ; RRID:Addgene_77016)
