>Addgene plasmid #77016 | NRBP1 gRNA (BRDN0001145376) | depositor partial sequence | sequence record 144476 | Target Sequence
TCTGTGATAAAAATGACCTG
