>Addgene plasmid #77016 | NRBP1 gRNA (BRDN0001145376) | addgene partial sequence | sequence record 186951 | hU6-F
AGAAAGTAATAATTTCTTGGGTAGTTTGCAGTTTTAAAATTATGTTTTAAAATGGACTATCATATGCTTA
CCGTAACTTGAAAGTATTTCGATTTCTTGGCTTTATATATCTTGTGGAAAGGACGAAACACCGTCTGTGA
TAAAAATGACCTGGTTTTAGAGCTAGAAATAGCAAGTTAAAATAAGGCTAGTCCGTTATCAACTTGAAAA
AGTGGCACCGAGTCGGTGCTTTTTTAAGCTTGGCGTAACTAGATCTTGAGACAAATGGCAGTATTCATCC
ACAATTTTAAAAGAAAAGGGGGGATTGGGGGGTACAGTGCAGGGGAAAGAATAGTAGACATAATAGCAAC
AGACATACAAACTAAAGAATTACAAAAACAAATTACAAAAATTCAAAATTTTCGGGTTTATTACAGGGAC
AGCAGAGATCCACTTTGGCGCCGGCTCGAGGGGGCCCGGGTGCAAAGATGGATAAAGTTTTAAACAGAGA
GGAATCTTTGCAGCTAATGGACCTTCTAGGTCTTGAAAGGAGTGGGAATTGGCTCCGGTGCCCGTCAGTG
GGCAGAGCGC
